>Addgene plasmid #231207 | CA-0230 EF1a_Puro_ERret-H2M-Renin_T2A_mRens-cageIL-10-c-myc_T2A-mCherry_Gen2 | addgene full sequence | sequence record 458375 | Addgene NGS Result
TTGAGATCCTTTTTTTCTGCGCGTAATCTGCTGCTTGCAAACAAAAAAACCACCGCTACCAGCGGTGGTT
TGTTTGCCGGATCAAGAGCTACCAACTCTTTTTCCGAAGGTAACTGGCTTCAGCAGAGCGCAGATACCAA
ATACTGTTCTTCTAGTGTAGCCGTAGTTAGGCCACCACTTCAAGAACTCTGTAGCACCGCCTACATACCT
CGCTCTGCTAATCCTGTTACCAGTGGCTGCTGCCAGTGGCGATAAGTCGTGTCTTACCGGGTTGGACTCA
AGACGATAGTTACCGGATAAGGCGCAGCGGTCGGGCTGAACGGGGGGTTCGTGCACACAGCCCAGCTTGG
AGCGAACGACCTACACCGAACTGAGATACCTACAGCGTGAGCTATGAGAAAGCGCCACGCTTCCCGAAGG
GAGAAAGGCGGACAGGTATCCGGTAAGCGGCAGGGTCGGAACAGGAGAGCGCACGAGGGAGCTTCCAGGG
GGAAACGCCTGGTATCTTTATAGTCCTGTCGGGTTTCGCCACCTCTGACTTGAGCGTCGATTTTTGTGAT
GCTCGTCAGGGGGGCGGAGCCTATGGAAAAACGCCAGCAACGCGGCCTTTTTACGGTTCCTGGCCTTTTG
CTGGCCTTTTGCTCACATGTTCTTTCCTGCGTTATCCCCTGATTCTGTGGATAACCGTATTACCGCCTTT
GAGTGAGCTGATACCGCTCGCCGCAGCCGAACGACCGAGCGCAGCGAGTCAGTGAGCGAGGAAGCGGAAG
AGCGCCCAATACGCAAACCGCCTCTCCCCGCGCGTTGGCCGATTCATTAATGCAGCTGTGGAATGTGTGT
CAGTTAGGGTGTGGAAAGTCCCCAGGCTCCCCAGCAGGCAGAAGTATGCAAAGCATGCATCTCAATTAGT
CAGCAACCAGGTGTGGAAAGTCCCCAGGCTCCCCAGCAGGCAGAAGTATGCAAAGCATGCATCTCAATTA
GTCAGCAACCATAGTCCCGCCCCTAACTCCGCCCATCCCGCCCCTAACTCCGCCCAGTTCCGCCCATTCT
CCGCCCCATGGCTGACTAATTTTTTTTATTTATGCAGAGGCCGAGGCCGCCTCGGCCTCTGAGCTATTCC
AGAAGTAGTGAGGAGGCTTTTTTGGAGGCCTAGGCTTTTGCAAAAAGCTTGGACACAAGACAGGCTTGCG
AGATATGTTTGAGAATACCACTTTATCCCGCGTCAGGGAGAGGCAGTGCGTAAAAAGACGCGGACTCATG
TGAAATACTGGTTTTTAGTGCGCCAGATCTCTATAATCTCGCGCAACCTATTTTCCCCTCGAACACTTTT
TAAGCCGTAGATAAACAGGCTGGGACACTTCACATGAGCGAAAAATACATCGTCACCTGGGACATGTTGC
AGATCCATGCACGTAAACTCGCAAGCCGACTGATGCCTTCTGAACAATGGAAAGGCATTATTGCCGTAAG
CCGTGGCGGTCTGTACCGGGTGCGTTACTGGCGCGTGAACTGGGTATTCGTCATGTCGATACCGTTTGTA
TTTCCAGCTACGATCACGACAACCAGCGCGAGCTTAAAGTGCTGAAACGCGCAGAAGGCGATGGCGAAGG
CTTCATCGTTATTGATGACCTGGTGGATACGGGTGGTACTGCGGTTGCGATTCGTGAAATGTATCCAAAA
GCGCACTTTGTCACCATCTTCGCAAAACCGGCTGGTCGTCCGCTGGTTGATGACTATGTTGTTGATATCC
CGCAAGATACCTGGATTGAACAGCCGTGGGATATGGGCGTCGTATTCGTCCCGCCAATCTCCGGTCGCTA
ATCTTTTCAACGCCTGGCACTGCCGGGCGTTGTTCTTTTTAACTTCAGGCGGGTTACAATAGTTTCCAGT
AAGTATTCTGGAGGCTGCATCCATGACACAGGCAAACCTGAGCGAAACCCTGTTCAAACCCCGCTTTAAA
CATCCTGAAACCTCGACGCTAGTCCGCCGCTTTAATCACGGCGCACAACCGCCTGTGCAGTCGGCCCTTG
ATGGTAAAACCATCCCTCACTGGTATCGCATGATTAACCGTCTGATGTGGATCTGGCGCGGCATTGACCC
ACGCGAAATCCTCGACGTCCAGGCACGTATTGTGATGAGCGATGCCGAACGTACCGACGATGATTTATAC
GATACGGTGATTGGCTACCGTGGCGGCAACTGGATTTATGAGTGGGCCCCGGATCTTTGTGAAGGAACCT
TACTTCTGTGGTGTGACATAATTGGACAAACTACCTACAGAGATTTAAAGCTCTAAGGTAAATATAAAAT
TTTTAAGTGTATAATGTGTTAAACTACTGATTCTAATTGTTTGTGTATTTTAGATTCCAACCTATGGAAC
TGATGAATGGGAGCAGTGGTGGAATGCCTTTAATGAGGAAAACCTGTTTTGCTCAGAAGAAATGCCATCT
AGTGATGATGAGGCTACTGCTGACTCTCAACATTCTACTCCTCCAAAAAAGAAGAGAAAGGTAGAAGACC
CCAAGGACTTTCCTTCAGAATTGCTAAGTTTTTTGAGTCATGCTGTGTTTAGTAATAGAACTCTTGCTTG
CTTTGCTATTTACACCACAAAGGAAAAAGCTGCACTGCTATACAAGAAAATTATGGAAAAATATTCTGTA
ACCTTTATAAGTAGGCATAACAGTTATAATCATAACATACTGTTTTTTCTTACTCCACACAGGCATAGAG
TGTCTGCTATTAATAACTATGCTCAAAAATTGTGTACCTTTAGCTTTTTAATTTGTAAAGGGGTTAATAA
GGAATATTTGATGTATAGTGCCTTGACTAGAGATCATAATCAGCCATACCACATTTGTAGAGGTTTTACT
TGCTTTAAAAAACCTCCCACACCTCCCCCTGAACCTGAAACATAAAATGAATGCATTTGTTGTTGTTAAC
TTGTTTATTGCAGCTTATAATGGTTACAAATAAAGCAATAGCATCACAAATTTCACAAATAAAGCATTTT
TTTCACTGCATTCTAGTTGTGGTTTGTCCAAACTCATCAATGTATCTTATCATGTCTGGATCAACTGGAT
AACTCAAGCTAACCAAAATCATCCCAAACTTCCCACCCCATACCCTATTACCACTGCCAATTACCTGTGG
TTTCATTTACTCTAAACCTGTGATTCCTCTGAATTATTTTCATTTTAAAGAAATTGTATTTGTTAAATAT
GTACTACAAACTTAGTAGTTGGAAGGGCTAATTCACTCCCAAAGAAGACAAGATATCCTTGATCTGTGGA
TCTACCACACACAAGGCTACTTCCCTGATTAGCAGAACTACACACCAGGGCCAGGGGTCAGATATCCACT
GACCTTTGGATGGTGCTACAAGCTAGTACCAGTTGAGCCAGATAAGGTAGAAGAGGCCAATAAAGGAGAG
AACACCAGCTTGTTACACCCTGTGAGCCTGCATGGGATGGATGACCCGGAGAGAGAAGTGTTAGAGTGGA
GGTTTGACAGCCGCCTAGCATTTCATCACGTGGCCCGAGAGCTGCATCCGGAGTACTTCAAGAACTGCTG
ATATCGAGCTTGCTACAAGGGACTTTCCGCTGGGGACTTTCCAGGGAGGCGTGGCCTGGGCGGGACTGGG
GAGTGGCGAGCCCTCAGATCCTGCATATAAGCAGCTGCTTTTTGCCTGTACTGGGTCTCTCTGGTTAGAC
CAGATCTGAGCCTGGGAGCTCTCTGGCTAACTAGGGAACCCACTGCTTAAGCCTCAATAAAGCTTGCCTT
GAGTGCTTCAAGTAGTGTGTGCCCGTCTGTTGTGTGACTCTGGTAACTAGAGATCCCTCAGACCCTTTTA
GTCAGTGTGGAAAATCTCTAGCAGTGGCGCCCGAACAGGGACTTGAAAGCGAAAGGGAAACCAGAGGAGC
TCTCTCGACGCAGGACTCGGCTTGCTGAAGCGCGCACGGCAAGAGGCGAGGGGCGGCGACTGGTGAGTAC
GCCAAAAATTTTGACTAGCGGAGGCTAGAAGGAGAGAGATGGGTGCGAGAGCGTCAGTATTAAGCGGGGG
AGAATTAGATCGCGATGGGAAAAAATTCGGTTAAGGCCAGGGGGAAAGAAAAAATATAAATTAAAACATA
TAGTATGGGCAAGCAGGGAGCTAGAACGATTCGCAGTTAATCCTGGCCTGTTAGAAACATCAGAAGGCTG
TAGACAAATACTGGGACAGCTACAACCATCCCTTCAGACAGGATCAGAAGAACTTAGATCATTATATAAT
ACAGTAGCAACCCTCTATTGTGTGCATCAAAGGATAGAGATAAAAGACACCAAGGAAGCTTTAGACAAGA
TAGAGGAAGAGCAAAACAAAAGTAAGACCACCGCACAGCAAGCCGCCGCTGATCTTCAGACCTGGAGGAG
GAGATATGAGGGACATTTGGAGAAGTGAATTATATAAATATAAAGTAGTAAAAATTGAACCATTAGGAGT
AGCACCCACCAAGGCAAAGAGAAGAGTGGTGCAGAGAGAAAAAAGAGCAGTGGGAATAGGAGCTTTGTTC
CTTGGGTTCTTGGGAGCAGCAGGAAGCACTATGGGCGCAGCGTCAATGACGCTGACGGTACAGGCCAGAC
AATTATTGTCTGGTATAGTGCAGCAGCAGAACAATTTGCTGAGGGCTATTGAGGCGCAACAGCATCTGTT
GCAACTCACAGTCTGGGGCATCAAGCAGCTCCAGGCAAGAATCCTGGCTGTGGAAAGATACCTAAAGGAT
CAACAGCTCCTGGGGATTTGGGGTTGCTCTGGAAAACTCATTTGCACCACTGCTGTGCCTTGGAATGCTA
GTTGGAGTAATAAATCTCTGGAACAGATTTGGAATCACACGACCTGGATGGAGTGGGACAGAGAAATTAA
CAATTACACAAGCTTAATACACTCCTTAATTGAAGAATCGCAAAACCAGCAAGAAAAGAATGAACAAGAA
TTATTGGAATTAGATAAATGGGCAAGTTTGTGGAATTGGTTTAACATAACAAATTGGCTGTGGTATATAA
AATTATTCATAATGATAGTAGGAGGCTTGGTAGGTTTAAGAATAGTTTTTGCTGTACTTTCTATAGTGAA
TAGAGTTAGGCAGGGATATTCACCATTATCGTTTCAGACCCACCTCCCAACCCCGAGGGGACCCGACAGG
CCCGAAGGAATAGAAGAAGAAGGTGGAGAGAGAGACAGAGACAGATCCATTCGATTAGTGAACGGATCTC
GACGGTATCGATGTGCCCGTCAGTGGGCAGAGCGCACATCGCCCACAGTCCCCGAGAAGTTGGGGGGAGG
GGTCGGCAATTGAACCGGTGCCTAGAGAAGGTGGCGCGGGGTAAACTGGGAAAGTGATGTCGTGTACTGG
CTCCGCCTTTTTCCCGAGGGTGGGGGAGAACCGTATATAAGTGCAGTAGTCGCCGTGAACGTTCTTTTTC
GCAACGGGTTTGCCGCCAGAACACAGGTAAGTGCCGTGTGTGGTTCCCGCGGGCCTGGCCTCTTTACGGG
TTATGGCCCTTGCGTGCCTTGAATTACTTCCACCTGGCTGCAGTACGTGATTCTTGATCCCGAGCTTCGG
GTTGGAAGTGGGTGGGAGAGTTCGAGGCCTTGCGCTTAAGGAGCCCCTTCGCCTCGTGCTTGAGTTGAGG
CCTGGCCTGGGCGCTGGGGCCGCCGCGTGCGAATCTGGTGGCACCTTCGCGCCTGTCTCGCTGCTTTCGA
TAAGTCTCTAGCCATTTAAAATTTTTGATGACCTGCTGCGACGCTTTTTTTCTGGCAAGATAGTCTTGTA
AATGCGGGCCAAGATCTGCACACTGGTATTTCGGTTTTTGGGGCCGCGGGCGGCGACGGGGCCCGTGCGT
CCCAGCGCACATGTTCGGCGAGGCGGGGCCTGCGAGCGCGGCCACCGAGAATCGGACGGGGGTAGTCTCA
AGCTGGCCGGCCTGCTCTGGTGCCTGGCCTCGCGCCGCCGTGTATCGCCCCGCCCTGGGCGGCAAGGCTG
GCCCGGTCGGCACCAGTTGCGTGAGCGGAAAGATGGCCGCTTCCCGGCCCTGCTGCAGGGAGCTCAAAAT
GGAGGACGCGGCGCTCGGGAGAGCGGGCGGGTGAGTCACCCACACAAAGGAAAAGGGCCTTTCCGTCCTC
AGCCGTCGCTTCATGTGACTCCACGGAGTACCGGGCGCCGTCCAGGCACCTCGATTAGTTCTCGCGCTTT
TGGAGTACGTCGTCTTTAGGTTGGGGGGAGGGGTTTTATGCGATGGAGTTTCCCCACACTGAGTGGGTGG
AGACTGAAGTTAGGCCAGCTTGGCACTTGATGTAATTCTCCTTGGAATTTGCCCTTTTTGAGTTTGGATC
TTGGTTCATTCTCAAGCCTCAGACAGTGGTTCAAAGTTTTTTTCTTCCATTTCAGGTGTCGTGAGCTAGC
TCGCCACCATGACCGAGTACAAGCCCACGGTGCGCCTCGCCACCCGCGACGACGTCCCCAGGGCCGTACG
CACCCTCGCCGCCGCGTTCGCCGACTACCCCGCCACGCGCCACACCGTCGATCCGGACCGCCACATCGAG
CGGGTCACCGAGCTGCAAGAACTCTTCCTCACGCGCGTCGGGCTCGACATCGGCAAGGTGTGGGTCGCGG
ACGACGGCGCCGCCGTGGCGGTCTGGACCACGCCGGAGAGCGTCGAAGCGGGGGCGGTGTTCGCCGAGAT
CGGCCCGCGCATGGCCGAGTTGAGCGGTTCCCGGCTGGCCGCGCAGCAACAGATGGAAGGCCTCCTGGCG
CCGCACCGGCCCAAGGAGCCCGCGTGGTTCCTGGCCACCGTCGGAGTCTCGCCCGACCACCAGGGCAAGG
GTCTGGGCAGCGCCGTCGTGCTCCCCGGAGTGGAGGCGGCCGAGCGCGCCGGGGTGCCCGCCTTCCTGGA
GACCTCCGCGCCCCGCAACCTCCCCTTCTACGAGCGGCTCGGCTTCACCGTCACCGCCGACGTCGAGGTG
CCCGAAGGACCGCGCACCTGGTGCATGACCCGCAAGCCCGGTGCCGCCACGAACTTCTCTCTGTTAAAGC
AAGCAGGTGACGTGGAAGAAAACCCCGGTCCCATGGACGGTTGGAGAAGGATGCCCCGGTGGGGCCTTTT
GCTGCTCCTGTGGGGAAGCTGCACCTTCGGGGCTAGCCTCACTCTCGGTAATACTACTTCCTCAGTCATC
TTAACCAACTACATGGATACGCAGTATTACGGGGAAATCGGCATTGGCACACCCCCTCAGACTTTTAAGG
TAGTTTTTGATACTGGGTCTAGCAATGTTTGGGTCCCTAGCAGTAAGTGTTCCCGCCTGTATACAGCGTG
TGTTTACCATAAGTTATTTGACGCCTCAGACTCCTCTAGCTATAAACACAACGGCACCGAGCTCACCATC
CACTACAGCACAGGGACTGTTTCGGGGTTTCTGTCCCAGGACATTATTACAGTGGGAGGTATTACAGTGA
CCCAAATGTTTGGGGAGGTGACCGAGATGCCGGCTCTGCCGTTCATGCTGGCAGAGTTCGACGGGGTCGT
TGGCATGGGCTTCATCGAGCAGGCTGTGGGGCGGGTAACCCCCATCTTCGACAACATCATTAGCCAGGGC
GTGCTAAAGGAGGACGTGTTCAGCTTTTATTACAATAGAGATTCTGAAAACTCTCAGAGTTTGGGCGGCC
AGATAGTGCTTGGAGGCAGTGATCCCCAGCACTACGAAGGCAATTTTCACTATATAAATCTGATCAAAAC
TGGGGTGTGGCAGATCCAGATGAAGGGGGTGTCAGTGGGTTCCTCTACGTTATTGTGCGAGGACGGATGT
CTGGCCGTGGTAGACACTGGAGCTAGTTACATCAGCGGCTCAACCAGCTCAATTGAAAAGCTGATGGAGG
CACTGGGAGCAAAAAAGCGGTTGTTCGATTACGTCGTGAAATGTAATGAGGGACCTACCCTGCCCGACAT
CTCTTTCCATCTGGGTGGAAAAGAGTATACTCTGACAAGCGCCGATTACGTATTTCAGGAGTCCTACTCG
TCCAAAAAACTCTGCACGTTAGCAATCCACGCCATGGACATCCCTCCACCAACCGGACCTACCTGGGCTC
TGGGGGCCACATTTATACGAAAATTCTATACCGAGTTCGATCGCAGGAACAACCGTATCGGCTTTGCACT
TGCCAGGGGCGCCGGGACAGGAGGGTCTGGGGGTGGCACTGGCGGATCTGGAGGAGACTACAAGGACGAT
GACGACAACGGCGGATCGGGGGGGTCTGGTGGTAGTGGCGGTTCGGGGGGAGGCACAGGTGGATCCATGG
CTCTCATTGTCTTGGGCGGTGTGGCCGGGTTACTGCTGTTCATCGGACTTGGCATATTTTTCGGGGGCGG
CTCTCTCGAGAACTTGTACTTCCAGAGTGGCAGTGGAGGTACCCTTCTCGAAGCCCTGACCTTAGCCAGT
GCACGGGGACCCCTGAGGAAGAGATCTGTGCCAATGGCTAAGGCGAAACCGAAATTCTCCATCTCACCTG
ACAGCTTGAGCGAAGGTCGGGGGAGTTTGCTTACCTGTGGCGATGTCGAGGAGAATCCAGGACCCATGCA
CTCCTCCGCGCTCTTGTGTTGCCTAGTTTTATTGACCGGAGTCCGCGCATCACCTGGGCAAGGCACTCAG
AGTGAAAATTCTTGCACTCACTTCCCTGGAATTCTCCCCAACATGCTCAGAGACCTGCGAGATGCTTTCT
CTAGAGTCAAAACGTTCTTTCAAATGAAGGACCAGCTAGATAATCTTTTGCTGAAAGAGTCCCTTCTCGA
GGATTTTAAAGGCTATCTGGGCTGTCAGGCTCTTAGCGAGATGATACAGTTCTACCTCGAGGAGGTGATG
CCACAGGCTGAGAACCAAGACCCAGACATTAAAGCCCATGTAATCTCACTGGGGGAAAACCTGAACACAT
TACGCCTGCGGCTGCGGAGGTGCCATAGGCTGCTGCCTTGTGAAAATGGTGGGGGCAGTGGAGGCAAGAG
CAAGGCCGTGGAACAGGTGAAGAATGCCTTTAATAAGCTGCAGGAAAAGGGGATCTACAAGGCAATGAGC
GAGTTTGATATATTCATCAACTATATCGAGGCCTACATGACCATGAAAATTCGTAACGGCGCCTACATCC
ATCCCTTCCACCTGCTCTACCACAACAAGAGCGGCGGTGGGGGATCTGGTGGAGGGGGATCAGGAGGTGG
CGGATCCCATGGCACTGAGCTTCCATCTCCTCCTTCTGTATGGTTCGAAGCAGAGTTCTTCCATCACATT
CTGCATTGGACTCCCATTCCAAACCAATCGGAGAGCACCTGCTACGAAGTGGCTCTGTTAAGATACGGCA
TTGAGTCTTGGAACAGCATCAGCAACTGCTCACAAACGCTCTCTTATGATTTGACCGCGGTGACACTTGA
CCTCTACCACTCAAACGGCTATAGAGCCCGGGTTCGAGCCGTGGATGGCTCCCGACACTCCAACTGGACC
GTCACTAATACACGGTTTAGCGTGGACGAGGTGACCCTGACAGTGGGAAGTGTGAACCTCGAAATTCATA
ACGGGTTTATTCTGGGAAAAATACAGCTGCCTCGTCCAAAGATGGCACCAGCCAACGACACGTACGAAAG
CATTTTCAGCCACTTCCGGGAGTACGAAATCGCAATCCGCAAGGTACCGGGTAATTTTACTTTTACCCAC
AAGAAGGTTAAGCACGAAAACTTCAGCTTGTTAACCTCTGGCGAGGTCGGAGAGTTTTGCGTGCAAGTGA
AGCCTAGCGTCGCTTCACGCTCCAATAAAGGTATGTGGAGTAAAGAGGAGTGCATCAGTCTCACAAGGCA
GTATTTTACGGTCACCAATGAGCAGAAGCTCATCAGCGAAGAGGACCTGGAGGGACGGGGAAGTTTGCTT
ACCTGTGGCGATGTCGAGGAGAATCCAGGTCCCATGGTGAGCAAGGGCGAGGAGGATAACATGGCCATCA
TCAAGGAGTTCATGCGCTTCAAGGTGCACATGGAGGGCTCCGTGAACGGCCACGAGTTCGAGATCGAGGG
CGAGGGCGAGGGCCGCCCCTACGAGGGCACCCAGACCGCCAAGCTGAAGGTGACCAAGGGTGGCCCCCTG
CCCTTCGCCTGGGACATCCTGTCCCCTCAGTTCATGTACGGCTCCAAGGCCTACGTGAAGCACCCCGCCG
ACATTCCCGACTACTTGAAGCTGTCCTTCCCCGAGGGCTTCAAGTGGGAGCGCGTGATGAACTTCGAGGA
CGGCGGCGTGGTGACCGTGACCCAGGACTCCTCCCTGCAGGACGGCGAGTTCATCTACAAGGTGAAGCTG
CGCGGCACCAACTTCCCCTCCGACGGCCCCGTAATGCAGAAGAAGACCATGGGCTGGGAGGCCTCCTCCG
AGCGGATGTACCCCGAGGACGGCGCCCTGAAGGGCGAGATCAAGCAGAGGCTGAAGCTGAAGGACGGCGG
CCACTACGACGCTGAGGTCAAGACCACCTACAAGGCCAAGAAGCCCGTGCAGCTGCCCGGCGCCTACAAC
GTCAACATCAAGTTGGACATCACCTCCCACAACGAGGACTACACCATCGTGGAACAGTACGAACGCGCCG
AGGGCCGCCACTCCACCGGCGGCATGGACGAGCTGTACAAGTAGTACGAATTCCCGATAATCAACCTCTG
GATTACAAAATTTGTGAAAGATTGACTGGTATTCTTAACTATGTTGCTCCTTTTACGCTATGTGGATACG
CTGCTTTAATGCCTTTGTATCATGCTATTGCTTCCCGTATGGCTTTCATTTTCTCCTCCTTGTATAAATC
CTGGTTGCTGTCTCTTTATGAGGAGTTGTGGCCCGTTGTCAGGCAACGTGGCGTGGTGTGCACTGTGTTT
GCTGACGCAACCCCCACTGGTTGGGGCATTGCCACCACCTGTCAGCTCCTTTCCGGGACTTTCGCTTTCC
CCCTCCCTATTGCCACGGCGGAACTCATCGCCGCCTGCCTTGCCCGCTGCTGGACAGGGGCTCGGCTGTT
GGGCACTGACAATTCCGTGGTGTTGTCGGGGAAGCTGACGTCCTTTCCATGGCTGCTCGCCTGTGTTGCC
ACCTGGATTCTGCGCGGGACGTCCTTCTGCTACGTCCCTTCGGCCCTCAATCCAGCGGACCTTCCTTCCC
GCGGCCTGCTGCCGGCTCTGCGGCCTCTTCCGCGTCTTCGCCTTCGCCCTCAGACGAGTCGGATCTCCCT
TTGGGCCGCCTCCCCGCATCGGGATTTCTGCAGTCGAGACCTAGAAAAACATGGAGCAATCACAAGTAGC
AATACAGCAGCTACCAATGCTGATTGTGCCTGGCTAGAAGCACAAGAGGAGGAGGAGGTGGGTTTTCCAG
TCACACCTCAGGTTCCTTTAAGACCAATGACTTACAAGGCAGCTGTAGATCTTAGCCACTTTTTAAAAGA
AAAGGGGGGACTGGAAGGGCTAATTCACTCCCAACGAAGACAAGATATCCTTGATCTGTGGATCTACCAC
ACACAAGGCTACTTCCCTGATTGGCAGAACTACACACCAGGGCCAGGGATCAGATATCCACTGACCTTTG
GATGGTGCTACAAGCTAGTACCAGTTGAGCAAGAGAAGGTAGAAGAAGCCAATGAAGGAGAGAACACCCG
CTTGTTACACCCTGTGAGCCTGCATGGGATGGATGACCCGGAGAGAGAAGTATTAGAGTGGAGGTTTGAC
AGCCGCCTAGCATTTCATCACATGGCCCGAGAGCTGCATCCGGAGTACTTCAAGAACTGCTGACATCGAG
CTTGCTACAAGGGACTTTCCGCTGGGGACTTTCCAGGGAGGCGTGGCCTGGGCGGGACTGGGGAGTGGCG
AGCCCTCAGATGCTGCATATAAGCAGCTGCTTTTTGCTTGTACTGGGTCTCTCTGGTTAGACCAGATCTG
AGCCTGGGAGCTCTCTGGCTAACTAGGGAACCCACTGCTTAAGCCTCAATAAAGCTTGCCTTGAGTGCTT
CAAGTAGTGTGTGCCCGTCTGTTGTGTGACTCTGGTAACTAGAGATCCCTCAGACCCTTTTAGTCAGTGT
GGAAAATCTCTAGCAGTAGTAGTTCATGTCATCTTATTATTCAGTATTTATAACTTGCAAAGAAATGAAT
ATCAGAGAGTGAGAGGCCTTGACATTATAATAGATTTAGCAGGAATTGAACTAGGAGTGGAGCACACAGG
CAAAGCTGCAGAAGTACTTGGAAGAAGCCACCAGAGATACTCACGATTCTGCACATACCTGGCTAATCCC
AGATCCTAAGGATTACATTAAGTTTACTAACATTTATATAATGATTTATAGTTTAAAGTATAAACTTATC
TAATTTACTATTCTGACAGATATTAATTAATCCTCAAATATCATAAGAGATGATTACTATTATCCCCATT
TAACACAAGAGGAAACTGAGAGGGAAAGATGTTGAAGTAATTTTCCCACAATTACAGCATCCGTTAGTTA
CGACTCTATGATCTTCTGACACAAATTCCATTTACTCCTCACCCTATGACTCAGTCGAATATATCAAAGT
TATGGACATTATGCTAAGTAACAAATTACCCTTTTATATAGTAAATACTGAGTAGATTGAGAGAAGAAAT
TGTTTGCAAACCTGAATAGCTTCAAGAAGAAGAGAAGTGAGGATAAGAATAACAGTTGTCATTTAACAAG
TTTTAACAAGTAACTTGGTTAGAAAGGGATTCAAATGCATAAAGCAAGGGATAAATTTTTCTGGCAACAA
GACTATACAATATAACCTTAAATATGACTTCAAATAATTGTTGGAACTTGATAAAACTAATTAAATATTA
TTGAAGATTATCAATATTATAAATGTAATTTACTTTTAAAAAGGGAACATAGAAATGTGTATCATTAGAG
TAGAAAACAATCCTTATTATCACAATTTGTCAAAACAAGTTTGTTATTAACACAAGTAGAATACTGCATT
CAATTAAGTTGACTGCAGATTTTGTGTTTTGTTAAAATTAGAAAGAGATAACAACAATTTGAATTATTGA
AAGTAACATGTAAATAGTTCTACATACGTTCTTTTGACATCTTGTTCAATCATTGATCGAAGTTCTTTAT
CTTGGAAGAATTTGTTCCAAAGACTCTGAAATAAGGAAAACAATCTATTATATAGTCTCACACCTTTGTT
TTACTTTTAGTGATTTCAATTTAATAATGTAAATGGTTAAAATTTATTCTTCTCTGAGATCATTTCACAT
TGCAGATAGAAAACCTGAGACTGGGGTAATTTTTATTAAAATCTAATTTAATCTCAGAAACACATCTTTA
TTCTAACATCAATTTTTCCAGTTTGATATTATCATATAAAGTCAGCCTTCCTCATCTGCAGGTTCCACAA
CAAAAATCCAACCAACTGTGGATCAAAAATATTGGGAAAAAATTAAAAATAGCAATACAACAATAAAAAA
ATACAAATCAGAAAAACAGCACAGTATAACAACTTTATTTAGCATTTACAATCTATTAGGTATTATAAGT
AATCTAGAATTAATTCCGTGTATTCTATAGTGTCACCTAAATCGTATGTGTATGATACATAAGGTTATGT
ATTAATTGTAGCCGCGTTCTAACGACAATATGTACAAGCCTAATTGTGTAGCATCTGGCTTACTGAAGCA
GACCCTATCATCTCTCTCGTAAACTGCCGTCAGAGTCGGTTTGGTTGGACGAACCTTCTGAGTTTCTGGT
AACGCCGTCCCGCACCCGGAAATGGTCAGCGAACCAATCAGCAGGGTCATCGGTAGCCAGATCCTCTACG
CCGGACGCATCGTGGCCGGCATCACCGGCGCCACAGGTGCGGTTGCTGGCGCCTATATCGCCGACATCAC
CGATGGGGAAGATCGGGCTCGCCACTTCGGGCTCATGAGCGCTTGTTTCGGCGTGGGTATGGTGGCAGGC
CCCGTGGCCGGGGGACTGTTGGGCGCCATCTCCTTGCATGCACCATTCCTTGCGGCGGCGGTGCTCAACG
GCCTCAACCTACTACTGGGCTGCTTCCTAATGCAGGAGTCGCATAAGGGAGAGCGTCGAATGGTGCACTC
TCAGTACAATCTGCTCTGATGCCGCATAGTTAAGCCAGCCCCGACACCCGCCAACACCCGCTGACGCGCC
CTGACGGGCTTGTCTGCTCCCGGCATCCGCTTACAGACAAGCTGTGACCGTCTCCGGGAGCTGCATGTGT
CAGAGGTTTTCACCGTCATCACCGAAACGCGCGAGACGAAAGGGCCTCGTGATACGCCTATTTTTATAGG
TTAATGTCATGATAATAATGGTTTCTTAGACGTCAGGTGGCACTTTTCGGGGAAATGTGCGCGGAACCCC
TATTTGTTTATTTTTCTAAATACATTCAAATATGTATCCGCTCATGAGACAATAACCCTGATAAATGCTT
CAATAATATTGAAAAAGGAAGAGTATGAGTATTCAACATTTCCGTGTCGCCCTTATTCCCTTTTTTGCGG
CATTTTGCCTTCCTGTTTTTGCTCACCCAGAAACGCTGGTGAAAGTAAAAGATGCTGAAGATCAGTTGGG
TGCACGAGTGGGTTACATCGAACTGGATCTCAACAGCGGTAAGATCCTTGAGAGTTTTCGCCCCGAAGAA
CGTTTTCCAATGATGAGCACTTTTAAAGTTCTGCTATGTGGCGCGGTATTATCCCGTATTGACGCCGGGC
AAGAGCAACTCGGTCGCCGCATACACTATTCTCAGAATGACTTGGTTGAGTACTCACCAGTCACAGAAAA
GCATCTTACGGATGGCATGACAGTAAGAGAATTATGCAGTGCTGCCATAACCATGAGTGATAACACTGCG
GCCAACTTACTTCTGACAACGATCGGAGGACCGAAGGAGCTAACCGCTTTTTTGCACAACATGGGGGATC
ATGTAACTCGCCTTGATCGTTGGGAACCGGAGCTGAATGAAGCCATACCAAACGACGAGCGTGACACCAC
GATGCCTGTAGCAATGGCAACAACGTTGCGCAAACTATTAACTGGCGAACTACTTACTCTAGCTTCCCGG
CAACAATTAATAGACTGGATGGAGGCGGATAAAGTTGCAGGACCACTTCTGCGCTCGGCCCTTCCGGCTG
GCTGGTTTATTGCTGATAAATCTGGAGCCGGTGAGCGTGGGTCTCGCGGTATCATTGCAGCACTGGGGCC
AGATGGTAAGCCCTCCCGTATCGTAGTTATCTACACGACGGGGAGTCAGGCAACTATGGATGAACGAAAT
AGACAGATCGCTGAGATAGGTGCCTCACTGATTAAGCATTGGTAACTGTCAGACCAAGTTTACTCATATA
TACTTTAGATTGATTTAAAACTTCATTTTTAATTTAAAAGGATCTAGGTGAAGATCCTTTTTGATAATCT
CATGACCAAAATCCCTTAACGTGAGTTTTCGTTCCACTGAGCGTCAGACCCCGTAGAAAAGATCAAAGGA
TCTTC
Features (pLannotate 1.2.2; 36 found; start..end, strand, type, name):
      1..589     +  rep_origin     ori: high-copy-number ColE1/pMB1/pBR322/pUC origin of replication
    772..828     +  CDS            lacI (fragment): lac repressor; lacI; The lac repressor binds to the lac operator to inhibit transcription in E. coli. This inhibition can be relieved by adding lactose or isopropyl-β-D-thiogalactopyranoside (IPTG).
    835..1164    +  promoter       SV40 promoter: SV40 enhancer and early promoter
   1364..1483    +  CDS            gpt (fragment): XGPT_ECOLI - Also known as gpp, gxu. Experimental evidence at protein level: Swiss-Prot protein existence level 1. Purine salvage pathway enzyme that catalyzes the transfer of the ribosyl-5-phosphate group from 5-phospho-alpha-D-ribose 1- diphosphate (PRPP) to the N9 position of the 6-oxopurines guanine and xanthine to form the corresponding ribonucleotides GMP (guanosine 5'- monophosphate) and XMP (xanthosine 5'-monophosphate), with the release of PPi. To a lesser extent, also acts on hypoxanthine (PubMed:9100006, PubMed:3886014). Does not ribophosphorylate adenine (PubMed:3886014). From Esch
   1483..1818    +  CDS            gpt (fragment): XGPT_ECOLI - Also known as gpp, gxu. Experimental evidence at protein level: Swiss-Prot protein existence level 1. Purine salvage pathway enzyme that catalyzes the transfer of the ribosyl-5-phosphate group from 5-phospho-alpha-D-ribose 1- diphosphate (PRPP) to the N9 position of the 6-oxopurines guanine and xanthine to form the corresponding ribonucleotides GMP (guanosine 5'- monophosphate) and XMP (xanthosine 5'-monophosphate), with the release of PPi. To a lesser extent, also acts on hypoxanthine (PubMed:9100006, PubMed:3886014). Does not ribophosphorylate adenine (PubMed:3886014). From Esch
   1913..2218    +  CDS            frsA (fragment): FRSA_ECOLI - Also known as yafA. Experimental evidence at protein level: Swiss-Prot protein existence level 1. Catalyzes the hydrolysis of esters (PubMed:15808744). Displays esterase activity toward pNP-butyrate (PubMed:15808744). May stimulate mixed-acid fermentation by acting as a fermentation/respiration switch that down-regulates respiration and up- regulates fermentation rates (PubMed:15169777). From Escherichia coli (strain K12).
   2222..2296    +  CDS            small t antigen (fragment): SV40 (simian virus 40) small t antigen
   2298..2363    +  intron         small t intron: SV40 (simian virus 40) small t antigen intron
   2493..2513    +  CDS            SV40 NLS: nuclear localization signal of SV40 (simian virus 40) large T antigen
   2832..2915    +  CDS            large T antigen (fragment): large T antigen from SV40 (simian virus 40)
   2938..3072    +  polyA_signal   SV40 poly(A) signal: SV40 polyadenylation signal
   3239..3568    +  CDS            nef (fragment): NEF_HV1BR - Experimental evidence at protein level: Swiss-Prot protein existence level 1. Extracellular Nef protein targets CD4(+) T-lymphocytes for apoptosis by interacting with CXCR4 surface receptors (PubMed:14990729). From Human immunodeficiency virus type 1 group M subtype B (isolate BRU/LAI) (HIV-1).
   3616..3873    +  LTR            5' LTR (truncated): truncated 5' long terminal repeat (LTR) from HIV-1
   3920..4045    +  misc_feature   HIV-1 Ψ: packaging signal of human immunodeficiency virus type 1
   4029..4392    +  CDS            HIV-1 gag (fragment): gag protein from human immunodeficiency virus 1; gag
   4538..4771    +  misc_feature   RRE: The Rev response element (RRE) of HIV-1 allows for Rev-dependent mRNA export from the nucleus to the cytoplasm.
   5148..5248    +  CDS            Rev (fragment): human immunodeficiency virus 1 (HIV-1) Rev protein; rev; enhances nuclear export of unspliced and incompletely spliced viral mRNAs
   5263..6434    +  promoter       EF-1α promoter: strong constitutive promoter for human elongation factor EF-1α
   6449..7045    +  CDS            PuroR (fragment): puromycin N-acetyltransferase; pac from Streptomyces; confers resistance to puromycin
   7046..7101    +  CDS            P2A (fragment): 2A peptide from porcine teschovirus-1 polyprotein Eukaryotic ribosomes fail to insert a peptide bond between the Gly and Pro residues, yielding separate polypeptides.
   7103..8197    +  CDS            REN (fragment): RENI_HUMAN - Experimental evidence at protein level: Swiss-Prot protein existence level 1. Renin is a highly specific endopeptidase, whose only known function is to generate angiotensin I from angiotensinogen in the plasma, initiating a cascade of reactions that produce an elevation of blood pressure and increased sodium retention by the kidney. From Homo sapiens (Human).
   8327..8392    +  CDS            CD4 (fragment): CD4_HUMAN - Experimental evidence at protein level: Swiss-Prot protein existence level 1. (Microbial infection) Primary receptor for human immunodeficiency virus-1 (HIV-1) (PubMed:2214026, PubMed:16331979, PubMed:9641677, PubMed:12089508). Down-regulated by HIV-1 Vpu (PubMed:17346169). Acts as a receptor for Human Herpes virus 7/HHV-7 (PubMed:7909607). From Homo sapiens (Human).
   8441..8551    +  CDS            KCNJ11 (fragment): KCJ11_HUMAN - Experimental evidence at protein level: Swiss-Prot protein existence level 1. This receptor is controlled by G proteins. Inward rectifier potassium channels are characterized by a greater tendency to allow potassium to flow into the cell rather than out of it. Their voltage dependence is regulated by the concentration of extracellular potassium; as external potassium is raised, the voltage range of the channel opening shifts to more positive voltages. The inward rectification is mainly due to the blockage of outward current by internal magnesium. Can be blocked by extracellular b
   8606..9157    +  CDS            IL10: IL10_HUMAN - Experimental evidence at protein level: Swiss-Prot protein existence level 1. Major immune regulatory cytokine that acts on many cells of the immune system where it has profound anti-inflammatory functions, limiting excessive tissue disruption caused by inflammation. Mechanistically, IL10 binds to its heterotetrameric receptor comprising IL10RA and IL10RB leading to JAK1 and STAT2-mediated phosphorylation of STAT3 (PubMed:16982608). In turn, STAT3 translocates to the nucleus where it drives expression of anti-inflammatory mediators (PubMed:18025162). Targets antigen-presenting cel
   9248..9889    +  CDS            IL10RA (fragment): I10R1_HUMAN - Also known as IL10R. Experimental evidence at protein level: Swiss-Prot protein existence level 1. Cell surface receptor for the cytokine IL10 that participates in IL10-mediated anti-inflammatory functions, limiting excessive tissue disruption caused by inflammation. Upon binding to IL10, induces a conformational change in IL10RB, allowing IL10RB to bind IL10 as well (PubMed:16982608). In turn, the heterotetrameric assembly complex, composed of two subunits of IL10RA and IL10RB, activates the kinases JAK1 and TYK2 that are constitutively associated with IL10RA and IL10RB respecti
   9974..10681   +  CDS            mCherry: mCherry is a basic (constitutively fluorescent) red fluorescent protein published in 2004, derived from Discosoma sp.. It is reported to be a very rapidly-maturing monomer with low acid sensitivity.
  10699..11287   +  misc_feature   WPRE: woodchuck hepatitis virus posttranscriptional regulatory element
  11224..11820   +  CDS            nef: NEF_HV1H2 - Experimental evidence at protein level: Swiss-Prot protein existence level 1. Extracellular Nef protein targets CD4(+) T-lymphocytes for apoptosis by interacting with CXCR4 surface receptors. From Human immunodeficiency virus type 1 group M subtype B (isolate HXB2) (HIV-1).
  11945..12125   +  LTR            5' LTR (truncated): truncated 5' long terminal repeat (LTR) from HIV-1
  13087..13185   -  CDS            TBC1D5 (fragment): TBCD5_HUMAN - Also known as KIAA0210. Experimental evidence at protein level: Swiss-Prot protein existence level 1. May act as a GTPase-activating protein (GAP) for Rab family protein(s). May act as a GAP for RAB7A. Can displace RAB7A and retromer CSC subcomplex from the endosomal membrane to the cytosol; at least retromer displacement seems to require its catalytic activity (PubMed:19531583, PubMed:20923837). Required for retrograde transport of cargo proteins from endosomes to the trans-Golgi network (TGN); the function seems to require its catalytic activity. Involved in regulation of autop
  13604..13622   -  promoter       SP6 promoter: promoter for bacteriophage SP6 RNA polymerase
  13850..14129   +  CDS            TcR (fragment): tetracycline efflux protein; tet; confers resistance to tetracycline
  14130..14178   -  misc_feature   bom (fragment): basis of mobility region from pBR322
  14280..14315   -  CDS            rop (fragment): Rop protein, which maintains plasmids at low copy number; rop
  14410..14514   +  promoter       AmpR promoter: bla
  14515..15375   +  CDS            AmpR: β-lactamase; bla; confers resistance to ampicillin, carbenicillin, and related antibiotics
