[The description below was written by a language model from this plasmid's Addgene catalogue record and pLannotate feature annotations shown in this document.]
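Description:
CA-0230 EF1a_Puro_ERret-H2M-Renin_T2A_mRens-cageIL-10-c-myc_T2A-mCherry_Gen2 is an HIV-1-based lentiviral transfer plasmid built on the pHR backbone (about 15.5 kb). It is maintained in E. coli through a high-copy ColE1/pUC-type origin and an ampicillin resistance gene. The backbone also carries legacy material typical of older pHR vectors, including an SV40 promoter–gpt cassette with SV40 small t intron and poly(A) sequences, and fragments of tetracycline resistance, rop and bom. The viral region comprises LTR sequences flanking the Ψ packaging signal with partial gag, the Rev response element and a WPRE upstream of the 3′ LTR. These elements allow the genome to be packaged when helper functions are supplied in trans and support expression after integration.

The payload is a single EF-1α-driven transcript encoding four proteins separated by 2A ribosome-skipping peptides. First is puromycin N-acetyltransferase for selection of transduced mammalian cells, followed by an annotated P2A. Next is human renin, recorded as the "H2M" variant with L147I, R148H, I203V and L290V substitutions. It is followed by short CD4- and KCNJ11-derived segments, which plausibly provide the membrane anchoring and ER retention implied by "ERret" in the name, though the record does not spell out their roles. Third is "caged" IL-10: human IL10 joined to a fragment of IL10RA and, per the name, a c-myc tag. The name suggests an "mRens" renin-cleavable site, presumably keeping the cytokine masked until the co-expressed protease cleaves it. mCherry serves as the final fluorescent reporter. The stated purpose is single-transcript lentiviral delivery of cageIL-10 with ER-localized engineered renin, for protease-controlled secreted signals.
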