Addgene plasmid #231207: CA-0230 EF1a_Puro_ERret-H2M-Renin_T2A_mRens-cageIL-10-c-myc_T2A-mCherry_Gen2
Purpose: Single transcript cageIL-10 (mRens) + ER-renin (H2M) (Lenti)
Depositing lab: Xiaojing Gao. Depositing organization: Stanford University. Publication: Orthogonalized human protease control of secreted signals. Aldrete CA, Call CC, Sant'Anna LE, Vlahos AE, Pei J, Cong Q, Gao XJ. Nat Chem Biol. 2025 Jan 15. doi: 10.1038/s41589-024-01831-x. PubMed 39814991.
Backbone
  Vector backbone: pHR
  Vector type: Lentiviral
Growth in bacteria
  Bacterial resistance: Ampicillin, 100 μg/mL
  Growth temperature: 30°C
  Growth strain: NEB Stable
  Copy number: High Copy
Gene/Insert
  Gene/Insert name: Puro_ERret-H2M-Renin_T2A_mRens-cageIL-10-c-myc_T2A-mCherry
  Species: H. sapiens (human)
  Mutation: L147I, R148H, I203V, L290V
  Entrez Gene: IL10 (a.k.a. CSIF, GVHDS, IL-10, IL10A, TGIF)
  Cloning method: Ligation Independent Cloning
Terms and licenses: Academic/Nonprofit Terms; Industry Terms: Not Available to Industry
How to cite: CA-0230 EF1a_Puro_ERret-H2M-Renin_T2A_mRens-cageIL-10-c-myc_T2A-mCherry_Gen2 was a gift from Xiaojing Gao (Addgene plasmid # 231207 ; http://n2t.net/addgene:231207 ; RRID:Addgene_231207)
